Addgene plasmid #210797: pkk223_RbMutY
Purpose: pkk223 with Rhodobacteraceae MutY insert
Depositing lab: Martin Horvath. Depositing organization: University of Utah. Publication: Metagenome mining and functional analysis reveal oxidized guanine DNA repair at the Lost City Hydrothermal Field. Utzman PH, Mays VP, Miller BC, Fairbanks MC, Brazelton WJ, Horvath MP. PLoS One. 2024 May 8;19(5):e0284642. doi: 10.1371/journal.pone.0284642. eCollection 2024. PubMed 38718041.
Backbone
  Vector backbone: pkk223
  Backbone size w/o insert (bp): 4580
  Total vector size (bp): 5636
  Vector type: Bacterial Expression
Growth in bacteria
  Bacterial resistance: Ampicillin, 100 μg/mL
  Growth temperature: 37°C
  Growth strain: DH5alpha
  Copy number: Unknown
Gene/Insert
  Gene/Insert name: MutY (adenine glycosylase)
  Species: Rhodobacteraceae (family)
  Insert size (bp): 1056
  Cloning method: Ligation Independent Cloning
  Sequencing primers: 5′ gttttttgcgccgacatcataacggttc; 3′ gcttctgcgttctgatttaatctgtatcaggctg
Terms and licenses: Academic/Nonprofit Terms; Industry Terms: Not Available to Industry
Depositor comments: Please visit https://www.biorxiv.org/content/10.1101/2023.04.05.535768v1 for bioRxiv preprint.
How to cite: pkk223_RbMutY was a gift from Martin Horvath (Addgene plasmid # 210797 ; http://n2t.net/addgene:210797 ; RRID:Addgene_210797)
