[The description below was written by a language model from this plasmid's Addgene catalogue record and pLannotate feature annotations shown in this document.]
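Description:
pkk223_RbMutY is a bacterial expression plasmid of about 5.6 kb, built on the pKK223 backbone and carrying a 1,056 bp insert that encodes MutY, the adenine DNA glycosylase, from a member of the family Rhodobacteraceae. The insert was introduced by ligation-independent cloning. The plasmid is propagated in E. coli through a ColE1/pMB1-type origin. The pBR322-derived bom region and rop gene are also present, which suggests moderate rather than very high copy number, although the record lists copy number as unknown. Selection is by ampicillin, through the bla gene under its own promoter. A truncated tetracycline-resistance fragment remains from the pBR322 lineage and is not listed as a usable marker.

Expression is driven by the tac promoter, a strong trp/lac UV5 hybrid, followed by a lac operator, so transcription is repressed by LacI and can be induced with IPTG in hosts that supply the repressor. No lacI gene is annotated on the plasmid itself. The annotation tool did not label the MutY coding sequence. It presumably occupies the unannotated stretch that begins just after the promoter and operator, across the numbering origin of the circular map, and ends upstream of the 5S rRNA segment and the rrnB T1 and T2 terminators, which stop transcription. No affinity or epitope tags are annotated or mentioned.

The associated study mined metagenomes from the Lost City Hydrothermal Field and functionally analysed the repair of oxidized guanine damage. This points to use of the plasmid for expressing the environmentally derived MutY in E. coli to test its function, though the record does not describe specific assays.
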