Features (pLannotate 1.2.2; 13 found; start..end, strand, type, name):
   1177..1292    +  ncRNA          5S rRNA: Accession: RF00001 - 5S ribosomal RNA
   1296..1382    +  terminator     rrnB T1 terminator: Escherichia coli rrnB; transcription terminator T1 from the E. coli rrnB gene
   1474..1501    +  terminator     rrnB T2 terminator: transcription terminator T2 from the E. coli rrnB gene
   1520..1611    +  promoter       AmpR promoter: bla
   1612..2472    +  CDS            AmpR: β-lactamase; bla; confers resistance to ampicillin, carbenicillin, and related antibiotics
   2643..3231    +  rep_origin     ori: high-copy-number ColE1/pMB1/pBR322/pUC origin of replication
   3417..3557    -  misc_feature   bom: basis of mobility region from pBR322
   3659..3850    -  CDS            rop: Rop protein, which maintains plasmids at low copy number; rop
   3867..4247    +  CDS            YPB1_ECOLX: Protein predicted: Swiss-Prot protein existence level 4. From Escherichia coli.
   4489..5390    -  CDS            TcR (fragment): tetracycline efflux protein; tet; confers resistance to tetracycline
   5397..5498    -  CDS            yciV (fragment): RNAAM_ECOLI - Also known as trpH From Escherichia coli (strain K12).
   5574..5602    +  promoter       tac promoter: strong E. coli promoter; hybrid between the trp and lac UV5 promoters
   5610..5626    +  protein_bind   lac operator: The lac repressor binds to the lac operator to inhibit transcription in E. coli. This inhibition can be relieved by adding lactose or isopropyl-β-D-thiogalactopyranoside (IPTG). lac repressor encoded by lacI
>Addgene plasmid #210797 | pkk223_RbMutY | addgene full sequence | sequence record 420127 | Addgene NGS Result
GGAAACAGAATTCGGTGACCATGCGTGACGAAGATCTTTCTCGCGCACTGCTTGATTGGTACGACGGCCA
TGCAAGAGCGATGCCGTGGCGTGTTGGACCCAGCGATCGTCGTGGGGGGATCCGTCCCGACGCTTACGCT
GTATGGCTTAGTGAAGTAATGTTGCAGCAAACGACAGTTGCTGCTGTGCGCGACTACTTCCGCCGTTTTA
CTACGCGTTGGCCTACCGTAGCCGATCTTGCAGCGGCTGAAGATGCTGATGTAATGGGGGAGTGGGCGGG
ACTGGGGTATTACGCACGCGCGCGTAACTTACTGAAATGCGCACGTGTTGTTGTGGCTGAACACGGAGGG
CACTTCCCGGATACTCGCGACGGATTACTGAAATTACCAGGGATTGGACCTTACACAGCGGCCGCGATTG
CAGCTATTGCATTTGATGAGCCCGCGGTCGTAGTCGACGGAAATGTTGAGCGCGTAATGGCGCGTCTGTT
TCAAATTGAAACGCCATTGCCTGGTGCAAAGCCTGAATTAACGGAACTGGCTGGCCGCTTGACTCCGGAT
ATTCGTCCGGGTGACCACGCCCAAGCTGTCATGGACCTGGGGGCGACGATTTGCACGCCCAAATCACCGG
CGTGCGGGATCTGTCCCGTAATGACGGGTTGTACGGCTAGAGCCGCAGGGGCGCAAGCAGACTTACCTCG
CAAAACACCCAAGAAGCCTAAACCGACTCGTCATGGGATCGCTTATCTAGGCCGCCGTGCCGATGGAGCG
TGGCTTTTAGAACGTCGCCCCGATAAGGGGTTGTTGGGCGGCATGCTTGGCTGGCCAGGAGGTGATTGGG
CTGAAACTGCAACGGAGGCACCCCCCATTGACGCTCCCTGGCGTGACCCGGGGGCGGAAGTGCGCCATAC
GTTTACCCATTTCCATTTGCGCCTTGCCTTGCGTGTGGCGGACTTACCAGCGTCTGCTACGCCACGCACA
GGGCAGTTCATCCCACATCATGCGTTCCGCCCTGGACAGCTACCCACTGTGATGCGTAAAGCCTACGACT
TGGCAAGTGCAACCTTTTTAGGGAATTGACTGCAGCCAAGCTTGGCTGTTTTGGCGGATGAGAGAAGATT
TTCAGCCTGATACAGATTAAATCAGAACGCAGAAGCGGTCTGATAAAACAGAATTTGCCTGGCGGCAGTA
GCGCGGTGGTCCCACCTGACCCCATGCCGAACTCAGAAGTGAAACGCCGTAGCGCCGATGGTAGTGTGGG
GTCTCCCCATGCGAGAGTAGGGAACTGCCAGGCATCAAATAAAACGAAAGGCTCAGTCGAAAGACTGGGC
CTTTCGTTTTATCTGTTGTTTGTCGGTGAACGCTCTCCTGAGTAGGACAAATCCGCCGGGAGCGGATTTG
AACGTTGCGAAGCAACGGCCCGGAGGGTGGCGGGCAGGACGCCCGCCATAAACTGCCAGGCATCAAATTA
AGCAGAAGGCCATCCTGACGGATGGCCTTTTTGCGTTTCTACAAACTCTTTTGTTTATTTTTCTAAATAC
ATTCAAATATGTATCCGCTCATGAGACAATAACCCTGATAAATGCTTCAATAATATTGAAAAAGGAAGAG
TATGAGTATTCAACATTTCCGTGTCGCCCTTATTCCCTTTTTTGCGGCATTTTGCCTTCCTGTTTTTGCT
CACCCAGAAACGCTGGTGAAAGTAAAAGATGCTGAAGATCAGTTGGGTGCACGAGTGGGTTACATCGAAC
TGGATCTCAACAGCGGTAAGATCCTTGAGAGTTTTCGCCCCGAAGAACGTTTTCCAATGATGAGCACTTT
TAAAGTTCTGCTATGTGGCGCGGTATTATCCCGTGTTGACGCCGGGCAAGAGCAACTCGGTCGCCGCATA
CACTATTCTCAGAATGACTTGGTTGAGTACTCACCAGTCACAGAAAAGCATCTTACGGATGGCATGACAG
TAAGAGAATTATGCAGTGCTGCCATAACCATGAGTGATAACACTGCGGCCAACTTACTTCTGACAACGAT
CGGAGGACCGAAGGAGCTAACCGCTTTTTTGCACAACATGGGGGATCATGTAACTCGCCTTGATCGTTGG
GAACCGGAGCTGAATGAAGCCATACCAAACGACGAGCGTGACACCACGATGCCTGTAGCAATGGCAACAA
CGTTGCGCAAACTATTAACTGGCGAACTACTTACTCTAGCTTCCCGGCAACAATTAATAGACTGGATGGA
GGCGGATAAAGTTGCAGGACCACTTCTGCGCTCGGCCCTTCCGGCTGGCTGGTTTATTGCTGATAAATCT
GGAGCCGGTGAGCGTGGGTCTCGCGGTATCATTGCAGCACTGGGGCCAGATGGTAAGCCCTCCCGTATCG
TAGTTATCTACACGACGGGGAGTCAGGCAACTATGGATGAACGAAATAGACAGATCGCTGAGATAGGTGC
CTCACTGATTAAGCATTGGTAACTGTCAGACCAAGTTTACTCATATATACTTTAGATTGATTTAAAACTT
CATTTTTAATTTAAAAGGATCTAGGTGAAGATCCTTTTTGATAATCTCATGACCAAAATCCCTTAACGTG
AGTTTTCGTTCCACTGAGCGTCAGACCCCGTAGAAAAGATCAAAGGATCTTCTTGAGATCCTTTTTTTCT
GCGCGTAATCTGCTGCTTGCAAACAAAAAAACCACCGCTACCAGCGGTGGTTTGTTTGCCGGATCAAGAG
CTACCAACTCTTTTTCCGAAGGTAACTGGCTTCAGCAGAGCGCAGATACCAAATACTGTCCTTCTAGTGT
AGCCGTAGTTAGGCCACCACTTCAAGAACTCTGTAGCACCGCCTACATACCTCGCTCTGCTAATCCTGTT
ACCAGTGGCTGCTGCCAGTGGCGATAAGTCGTGTCTTACCGGGTTGGACTCAAGACGATAGTTACCGGAT
AAGGCGCAGCGGTCGGGCTGAACGGGGGGTTCGTGCACACAGCCCAGCTTGGAGCGAACGACCTACACCG
AACTGAGATACCTACAGCGTGAGCTATGAGAAAGCGCCACGCTTCCCGAAGGGAGAAAGGCGGACAGGTA
TCCGGTAAGCGGCAGGGTCGGAACAGGAGAGCGCACGAGGGAGCTTCCAGGGGGAAACGCCTGGTATCTT
TATAGTCCTGTCGGGTTTCGCCACCTCTGACTTGAGCGTCGATTTTTGTGATGCTCGTCAGGGGGGCGGA
GCCTATGGAAAAACGCCAGCAACGCGGCCTTTTTACGGTTCCTGGCCTTTTGCTGGCCTTTTGCTCACAT
GTTCTTTCCTGCGTTATCCCCTGATTCTGTGGATAACCGTATTACCGCCTTTGAGTGAGCTGATACCGCT
CGCCGCAGCCGAACGACCGAGCGCAGCGAGTCAGTGAGCGAGGAAGCGGAAGAGCGCCTGATGCGGTATT
TTCTCCTTACGCATCTGTGCGGTATTTCACACCGCATATGGTGCACTCTCAGTACAATCTGCTCTGATGC
CGCATAGTTAAGCCAGTATACACTCCGCTATCGCTACGTGACTGGGTCATGGCTGCGCCCCGACACCCGC
CAACACCCGCTGACGCGCCCTGACGGGCTTGTCTGCTCCCGGCATCCGCTTACAGACAAGCTGTGACCGT
CTCCGGGAGCTGCATGTGTCAGAGGTTTTCACCGTCATCACCGAAACGCGCGAGGCAGCTGCGGTAAAGC
TCATCAGCGTGGTCGTGAAGCGATTCACAGATGTCTGCCTGTTCATCCGCGTCCAGCTCGTTGAGTTTCT
CCAGAAGCGTTAATGTCTGGCTTCTGATAAAGCGGGCCATGTTAAGGGCGGTTTTTTCCTGTTTGGTCAC
TGATGCCTCCGTGTAAGGGGGATTTCTGTTCATGGGGGTAATGATACCGATGAAACGAGAGAGGATGCTC
ACGATACGGGTTACTGATGATGAACATGCCCGGTTACTGGAACGTTGTGAGGGTAAACAACTGGCGGTAT
GGATGCGGCGGGACCAGAGAAAAATCACTCAGGGTCAATGCCAGCGCTTCGTTAATACAGATGTAGGTGT
TCCACAGGGTAGCCAGCAGCATCCTGCGATGCAGATCCGGAACATAATGGTGCAGGGCGCTGACTTCCGC
GTTTCCAGACTTTACGAAACACGGAAACCGAAGACCATTCATGTTGTTGCTCAGGTCGCAGACGTTTTGC
AGCAGCAGTCGCTTCACGTTCGCTCGCGTATCGGTGATTCATTCTGCTAACCAGTAAGGCAACCCCGCCA
GCCTAGCCGGGTCCTCAACGACAGGAGCACGATCATGCGCACCCGTGGCCAGGACCCAACGCTGCCCGAG
ATGCGCCGCGTGCGGCTGCTGGAGATGGCGGACGCGATGGATATGTTCTGCCAAGGGTTGGTTTGCGCAT
TCACAGTTCTCCGCAAGAATTGATTGGCTCCAATTCTTGGAGTGGTGAATCCGTTAGCGAGGTGCCGCCG
GCTTCCATTCAGGTCGAGGTGGCCCGGCTCCATGCACCGCGACGCAACGCGGGGAGGCAGACAAGGTATA
GGGCGGCGCCTACAATCCATGCCAACCCGTTCCATGTGCTCGCCGAGGCGGCATAAATCGCCGTGACGAT
CAGCGGTCCAATGATCGAAGTTAGGCTGGTAAGAGCCGCGAGCGATCCTTGAAGCTGTCCCTGATGGTCG
TCATCTACCTGCCTGGACAGCATGGCCTGCAACGCGGGCATCCCGATGCCGCCGGAAGCGAGAAGAATCA
TAATGGGGAAGGCCATCCAGCCTCGCGTCGCGAACGCCAGCAAGACGTAGCCCAGCGCGTCGGCCGCCAT
GCCGGCGATAATGGCCTGCTTCTCGCCGAAACGTTTGGTGGCGGGACCAGTGACGAAGGCTTGAGCGAGG
GCGTGCAAGATTCCGAATACCGCAAGCGACAGGCCGATCATCGTCGCGCTCCAGCGAAAGCGGTCCTCGC
CGAAAATGACCCAGAGCGCTGCCGGCACCTGTCCTACGAGTTGCATGATAAAGAAGACAGTCATAAGTGC
GGCGACGATAGTCATGCCCCGCGCCCACCGGAAGGAGCTGACTGGGTTGAAGGCTCTCAAGGGCATCGGT
CGACGCTCTCCCTTATGCGACTCCTGCATTAGGAAGCAGCCCAGTAGTAGGTTGAGGCCGTTGAGCACCG
CCGCCGCAAGGAATGGTGCATGCAAGGAGATGGCGCCCAACAGTCCCCCGGCCACGGGGCCTGCCACCAT
ACCCACGCCGAAACAAGCGCTCATGAGCCCGAAGTGGCGAGCCCGATCTTCCCCATCGGTGATGTCGGCG
ATATAGGCGCCAGCAACCGCACCTGTGGCGCCGGTGATGCCGGCCACGATGCGTCCGGCGTAGAGGATCC
GGGCTTATCGACTGCACGGTGCACCAATGCTTCTGGCGTCAGGCAGCCATCGGAAGCTGTGGTATGGCTG
TGCAGGTCGTAAATCACTGCATAATTCGTGTCGCTCAAGGCGCACTCCCGTTCTGGATAATGTTTTTTGC
GCCGACATCATAACGGTTCTGGCAAATATTCTGAAATGAGCTGTTGACAATTAATCATCGGCTCGTATAA
TGTGTGGAATTGTGAGCGGATAACAATTTCACACA
